>Addgene plasmid #154473 | pHR-UCOE-SFFV-dCas9-mCherry-ZIM3-KRAB | addgene full sequence | sequence record 350806 | Addgene NGS Result
TCTTTATAGTCCTGTCGGGTTTCGCCACCTCTGACTTGAGCGTCGATTTTTGTGATGCTCGTCAGGGGGG
CGGAGCCTATGGAAAAACGCCAGCAACGCGGCCTTTTTACGGTTCCTGGCCTTTTGCTGGCCTTTTGCTC
ACATGTTCTTTCCTGCGTTATCCCCTGATTCTGTGGATAACCGTATTACCGCCTTTGAGTGAGCTGATAC
CGCTCGCCGCAGCCGAACGACCGAGCGCAGCGAGTCAGTGAGCGAGGAAGCGGAAGAGCGCCCAATACGC
AAACCGCCTCTCCCCGCGCGTTGGCCGATTCATTAATGCAGCTGTGGAATGTGTGTCAGTTAGGGTGTGG
AAAGTCCCCAGGCTCCCCAGCAGGCAGAAGTATGCAAAGCATGCATCTCAATTAGTCAGCAACCAGGTGT
GGAAAGTCCCCAGGCTCCCCAGCAGGCAGAAGTATGCAAAGCATGCATCTCAATTAGTCAGCAACCATAG
TCCCGCCCCTAACTCCGCCCATCCCGCCCCTAACTCCGCCCAGTTCCGCCCATTCTCCGCCCCATGGCTG
ACTAATTTTTTTTATTTATGCAGAGGCCGAGGCCGCCTCGGCCTCTGAGCTATTCCAGAAGTAGTGAGGA
GGCTTTTTTGGAGGCCTAGGCTTTTGCAAAAAGCTTGGACACAAGACAGGCTTGCGAGATATGTTTGAGA
ATACCACTTTATCCCGCGTCAGGGAGAGGCAGTGCGTAAAAAGACGCGGACTCATGTGAAATACTGGTTT
TTAGTGCGCCAGATCTCTATAATCTCGCGCAACCTATTTTCCCCTCGAACACTTTTTAAGCCGTAGATAA
ACAGGCTGGGACACTTCACATGAGCGAAAAATACATCGTCACCTGGGACATGTTGCAGATCCATGCACGT
AAACTCGCAAGCCGACTGATGCCTTCTGAACAATGGAAAGGCATTATTGCCGTAAGCCGTGGCGGTCTGT
ACCGGGTGCGTTACTGGCGCGTGAACTGGGTATTCGTCATGTCGATACCGTTTGTATTTCCAGCTACGAT
CACGACAACCAGCGCGAGCTTAAAGTGCTGAAACGCGCAGAAGGCGATGGCGAAGGCTTCATCGTTATTG
ATGACCTGGTGGATACCGGTGGTACTGCGGTTGCGATTCGTGAAATGTATCCAAAAGCGCACTTTGTCAC
CATCTTCGCAAAACCGGCTGGTCGTCCGCTGGTTGATGACTATGTTGTTGATATCCCGCAAGATACCTGG
ATTGAACAGCCGTGGGATATGGGCGTCGTATTCGTCCCGCCAATCTCCGGTCGCTAATCTTTTCAACGCC
TGGCACTGCCGGGCGTTGTTCTTTTTAACTTCAGGCGGGTTACAATAGTTTCCAGTAAGTATTCTGGAGG
CTGCATCCATGACACAGGCAAACCTGAGCGAAACCCTGTTCAAACCCCGCTTTAAACATCCTGAAACCTC
GACGCTAGTCCGCCGCTTTAATCACGGCGCACAACCGCCTGTGCAGTCGGCCCTTGATGGTAAAACCATC
CCTCACTGGTATCGCATGATTAACCGTCTGATGTGGATCTGGCGCGGCATTGACCCACGCGAAATCCTCG
ACGTCCAGGCACGTATTGTGATGAGCGATGCCGAACGTACCGACGATGATTTATACGATACGGTGATTGG
CTACCGTGGCGGCAACTGGATTTATGAGTGGGCCCCGGATCTTTGTGAAGGAACCTTACTTCTGTGGTGT
GACATAATTGGACAAACTACCTACAGAGATTTAAAGCTCTAAGGTAAATATAAAATTTTTAAGTGTATAA
TGTGTTAAACTACTGATTCTAATTGTTTGTGTATTTTAGATTCCAACCTATGGAACTGATGAATGGGAGC
AGTGGTGGAATGCCTTTAATGAGGAAAACCTGTTTTGCTCAGAAGAAATGCCATCTAGTGATGATGAGGC
TACTGCTGACTCTCAACATTCTACTCCTCCAAAAAAGAAGAGAAAGGTAGAAGACCCCAAGGACTTTCCT
TCAGAATTGCTAAGTTTTTTGAGTCATGCTGTGTTTAGTAATAGAACTCTTGCTTGCTTTGCTATTTACA
CCACAAAGGAAAAAGCTGCACTGCTATACAAGAAAATTATGGAAAAATATTCTGTAACCTTTATAAGTAG
GCATAACAGTTATAATCATAACATACTGTTTTTTCTTACTCCACACAGGCATAGAGTGTCTGCTATTAAT
AACTATGCTCAAAAATTGTGTACCTTTAGCTTTTTAATTTGTAAAGGGGTTAATAAGGAATATTTGATGT
ATAGTGCCTTGACTAGAGATCATAATCAGCCATACCACATTTGTAGAGGTTTTACTTGCTTTAAAAAACC
TCCCACACCTCCCCCTGAACCTGAAACATAAAATGAATGCAATTGTTGTTGTTAACTTGTTTATTGCAGC
TTATAATGGTTACAAATAAAGCAATAGCATCACAAATTTCACAAATAAAGCATTTTTTTCACTGCATTCT
AGTTGTGGTTTGTCCAAACTCATCAATGTATCTTATCATGTCTGGATCAACTGGATAACTCAAGCTAACC
AAAATCATCCCAAACTTCCCACCCCATACCCTATTACCACTGCCAATTACCTGTGGTTTCATTTACTCTA
AACCTGTGATTCCTCTGAATTATTTTCATTTTAAAGAAATTGTATTTGTTAAATATGTACTACAAACTTA
GTAGTTGGAAGGGCTAATTCACTCCCAAAGAAGACAAGATATCCTTGATCTGTGGATCTACCACACACAA
GGCTACTTCCCTGATTAGCAGAACTACACACCAGGGCCAGGGGTCAGATATCCACTGACCTTTGGATGGT
GCTACAAGCTAGTACCAGTTGAGCCAGATAAGGTAGAAGAGGCCAATAAAGGAGAGAACACCAGCTTGTT
ACACCCTGTGAGCCTGCATGGGATGGATGACCCGGAGAGAGAAGTGTTAGAGTGGAGGTTTGACAGCCGC
CTAGCATTTCATCACGTGGCCCGAGAGCTGCATCCGGAGTACTTCAAGAACTGCTGATATCGAGCTTGCT
ACAAGGGACTTTCCGCTGGGGACTTTCCAGGGAGGCGTGGCCTGGGCGGGACTGGGGAGTGGCGAGCCCT
CAGATCCTGCATATAAGCAGCTGCTTTTTGCCTGTACTGGGTCTCTCTGGTTAGACCAGATCTGAGCCTG
GGAGCTCTCTGGCTAACTAGGGAACCCACTGCTTAAGCCTCAATAAAGCTTGCCTTGAGTGCTTCAAGTA
GTGTGTGCCCGTCTGTTGTGTGACTCTGGTAACTAGAGATCCCTCAGACCCTTTTAGTCAGTGTGGAAAA
TCTCTAGCAGTGGCGCCCGAACAGGGACTTGAAAGCGAAAGGGAAACCAGAGGAGCTCTCTCGACGCAGG
ACTCGGCTTGCTGAAGCGCGCACGGCAAGAGGCGAGGGGCGGCGACTGGTGAGTACGCCAAAAATTTTGA
CTAGCGGAGGCTAGAAGGAGAGAGATGGGTGCGAGAGCGTCAGTATTAAGCGGGGGAGAATTAGATCGCG
ATGGGAAAAAATTCGGTTAAGGCCAGGGGGAAAGAAAAAATATAAATTAAAACATATAGTATGGGCAAGC
AGGGAGCTAGAACGATTCGCAGTTAATCCTGGCCTGTTAGAAACATCAGAAGGCTGTAGACAAATACTGG
GACAGCTACAACCATCCCTTCAGACAGGATCAGAAGAACTTAGATCATTATATAATACAGTAGCAACCCT
CTATTGTGTGCATCAAAGGATAGAGATAAAAGACACCAAGGAAGCTTTAGACAAGATAGAGGAAGAGCAA
AACAAAAGTAAGACCACCGCACAGCAAGCGGCCGGCCGCTGATCTTCAGACCTGGAGGAGGAGATATGAG
GGACAATTGGAGAAGTGAATTATATAAATATAAAGTAGTAAAAATTGAACCATTAGGAGTAGCACCCACC
AAGGCAAAGAGAAGAGTGGTGCAGAGAGAAAAAAGAGCAGTGGGAATAGGAGCTTTGTTCCTTGGGTTCT
TGGGAGCAGCAGGAAGCACTATGGGCGCAGCGTCAATGACGCTGACGGTACAGGCCAGACAATTATTGTC
TGGTATAGTGCAGCAGCAGAACAATTTGCTGAGGGCTATTGAGGCGCAACAGCATCTGTTGCAACTCACA
GTCTGGGGCATCAAGCAGCTCCAGGCAAGAATCCTGGCTGTGGAAAGATACCTAAAGGATCAACAGCTCC
TGGGGATTTGGGGTTGCTCTGGAAAACTCATTTGCACCACTGCTGTGCCTTGGAATGCTAGTTGGAGTAA
TAAATCTCTGGAACAGATTTGGAATCACACGACCTGGATGGAGTGGGACAGAGAAATTAACAATTACACA
AGCTTAATACACTCCTTAATTGAAGAATCGCAAAACCAGCAAGAAAAGAATGAACAAGAATTATTGGAAT
TAGATAAATGGGCAAGTTTGTGGAATTGGTTTAACATAACAAATTGGCTGTGGTATATAAAATTATTCAT
AATGATAGTAGGAGGCTTGGTAGGTTTAAGAATAGTTTTTGCTGTACTTTCTATAGTGAATAGAGTTAGG
CAGGGATATTCACCATTATCGTTTCAGACCCACCTCCCAACCCCGAGGGGACCCGACAGGCCCGAAGGAA
TAGAAGAAGAAGGTGGAGAGAGAGACAGAGACAGATCCATTCGATTAGTGAACGGATCTCGACGGTATCG
CCAAATGGCAGTATTCATCCACAATTTTAAAAGAAAAGGGGGGATTGGGGGGTACAGTGCAGGGGAAAGA
ATAGTAGACATAATAGCAACAGACATACAAACTAAAGAATTACAAAAACAAATTACAAAAATTCAAAATT
TTCGGGTTTATTACAGGGACAGCAGAGATCCAGTTTGGATCGATAAGCTTGATATCGAATTCGGGAGGTG
GTCCCTGCAGTTACGCCAATGATAACCCCCGCCAGAAAAATCTTAGTAGCCTTCCCTTTTTGTTTTCCGT
GCCCCAACTCGGCGGATTGACTCGGCCCCTTCCGGAAACACCCGAATCAACTTCTAGTCAAATTATTGTT
CACGCCGCAATGACCCACCCCTGGCCCGCGTCTGTGGAACTGACCCCTGGTGTACAGGAGAGTTCGCTGC
TGAAAGTGGTCCCAAAGGGGTACTAGTTTTTAAGCTCCCAACTCCCCCTCCCCCAGCGTCTGGAGGATTC
CACACCCTCGCACCGCAGGGGCGAGGAAGTGGGCGGAGTCCGGTTTTGGCGCCAGCCGCTGAGGCTGCCA
AGCAGAAAAGCCACCGCTGAGGAGACTCCGGTCACTGTCCTCGCCCCGCCTCCCCCTTCCCTCCCCTTGG
GGACCACCGGGCGCCACGCCGCGAACGGTAAGTGCCGCGGTCGTCGGCGCCTCCGCCCTCCCCCTAGGGC
CCCAATTCCCAGCGGGCGCGGCGCGCGGCCCCGCGCGCAGCTCCCGGCTCCCTCCCCCTTCGGATGTGGC
TTGAGCTGTAGGCGCGGAGTCCTGCAGCCCCGATAAAATAAAAGATTTTATTTAGTCTCCAGAAAAAGGG
GGGAATGAAAGACCCCACCTGTAGGTTTGGCAAGCTAGCTGCAGTAACGCCATTTTGCAAGGCATGGAAA
AATACCAAACCAAGAATAGAGAAGTTCAGATCAAGGGCGGGTACATGAAAATAGCTAACGTTGGGCCAAA
CAGGATATCTGCGGTGAGCAGTTTCGGCCCCGGCCCGGGGCCAAGAACAGATGGTCACCGCAGTTTCGGC
CCCGGCCCGAGGCCAAGAACAGATGGTCCCCAGATATGGCCCAACCCTCAGCAGTTTCTTAAGACCCATC
AGATGTTTCCAGGCTCCCCCAAGGACCTGAAATGACCCTGCGCCTTATTTGAATTAACCAATCAGCCTGC
TTCTCGCTTCTGTTCGCGCGCTTCTGCTTCCCGAGCTCTATAAAAGAGCTCACAACCCCTCACTCGGCGC
GCCAGTCCTCCGACAGACTGAGTCGCCCGGGGGGGATCTGGAGCTCTCGAGAATTCTCACGCGTCTGCAG
GATATCAAGCTTGCGGTACCGCGGGCCCGGCCACCATGGACAAGAAGTACAGCATCGGCCTGGCCATCGG
CACCAACTCTGTGGGCTGGGCCGTGATCACCGACGAGTACAAGGTGCCCAGCAAGAAATTCAAGGTGCTG
GGCAACACCGACCGGCACAGCATCAAGAAGAACCTGATCGGCGCCCTGCTGTTCGACAGCGGAGAAACAG
CCGAGGCCACCCGGCTGAAGAGAACCGCCAGAAGAAGATACACCAGACGGAAGAACCGGATCTGCTATCT
GCAAGAGATCTTCAGCAACGAGATGGCCAAGGTGGACGACAGCTTCTTCCACAGACTGGAAGAGTCCTTC
CTGGTGGAAGAGGATAAGAAGCACGAGCGGCACCCCATCTTCGGCAACATCGTGGACGAGGTGGCCTACC
ACGAGAAGTACCCCACCATCTACCACCTGAGAAAGAAACTGGTGGACAGCACCGACAAGGCCGACCTGCG
GCTGATCTATCTGGCCCTGGCCCACATGATCAAGTTCCGGGGCCACTTCCTGATCGAGGGCGACCTGAAC
CCCGACAACAGCGACGTGGACAAGCTGTTCATCCAGCTGGTGCAGACCTACAACCAGCTGTTCGAGGAAA
ACCCCATCAACGCCAGCGGCGTGGACGCCAAGGCCATCCTGTCTGCCAGACTGAGCAAGAGCAGACGGCT
GGAAAATCTGATCGCCCAGCTGCCCGGCGAGAAGAAGAATGGCCTGTTCGGCAACCTGATTGCCCTGAGC
CTGGGCCTGACCCCCAACTTCAAGAGCAACTTCGACCTGGCCGAGGATGCCAAACTGCAGCTGAGCAAGG
ACACCTACGACGACGACCTGGACAACCTGCTGGCCCAGATCGGCGACCAGTACGCCGACCTGTTTCTGGC
CGCCAAGAACCTGTCCGACGCCATCCTGCTGAGCGACATCCTGAGAGTGAACACCGAGATCACCAAGGCC
CCCCTGAGCGCCTCTATGATCAAGAGATACGACGAGCACCACCAGGACCTGACCCTGCTGAAAGCTCTCG
TGCGGCAGCAGCTGCCTGAGAAGTACAAAGAGATTTTCTTCGACCAGAGCAAGAACGGCTACGCCGGCTA
CATCGATGGCGGAGCCAGCCAGGAAGAGTTCTACAAGTTCATCAAGCCCATCCTGGAAAAGATGGACGGC
ACCGAGGAACTGCTCGTGAAGCTGAACAGAGAGGACCTGCTGCGGAAGCAGCGGACCTTCGACAACGGCA
GCATCCCCCACCAGATCCACCTGGGAGAGCTGCACGCCATTCTGCGGCGGCAGGAAGATTTTTACCCATT
CCTGAAGGACAACCGGGAAAAGATCGAGAAGATCCTGACCTTCCGCATCCCCTACTACGTGGGCCCTCTG
GCCAGGGGAAACAGCAGATTCGCCTGGATGACCAGAAAGAGCGAGGAAACCATCACCCCCTGGAACTTCG
AGGAAGTGGTGGACAAGGGCGCCAGCGCCCAGAGCTTCATCGAGCGGATGACCAACTTCGATAAGAACCT
GCCCAACGAGAAGGTGCTGCCCAAGCACAGCCTGCTGTACGAGTACTTCACCGTGTACAACGAGCTGACC
AAAGTGAAATACGTGACCGAGGGAATGAGAAAGCCCGCCTTCCTGAGCGGCGAGCAGAAAAAAGCCATCG
TGGACCTGCTGTTCAAGACCAACCGGAAAGTGACCGTGAAGCAGCTGAAAGAGGACTACTTCAAGAAAAT
CGAGTGCTTCGACTCCGTGGAAATCTCCGGCGTGGAAGATCGGTTCAACGCCTCCCTGGGCACATACCAC
GATCTGCTGAAAATTATCAAGGACAAGGACTTCCTGGACAATGAGGAAAACGAGGACATTCTGGAAGATA
TCGTGCTGACCCTGACACTGTTTGAGGACAGAGAGATGATCGAGGAACGGCTGAAAACCTATGCCCACCT
GTTCGACGACAAAGTGATGAAGCAGCTGAAGCGGCGGAGATACACCGGCTGGGGCAGGCTGAGCCGGAAG
CTGATCAACGGCATCCGGGACAAGCAGTCCGGCAAGACAATCCTGGATTTCCTGAAGTCCGACGGCTTCG
CCAACAGAAACTTCATGCAGCTGATCCACGACGACAGCCTGACCTTTAAAGAGGACATCCAGAAAGCCCA
GGTGTCCGGCCAGGGCGATAGCCTGCACGAGCACATTGCCAATCTGGCCGGCAGCCCCGCCATTAAGAAG
GGCATCCTGCAGACAGTGAAGGTGGTGGACGAGCTCGTGAAAGTGATGGGCCGGCACAAGCCCGAGAACA
TCGTGATCGAAATGGCCAGAGAGAACCAGACCACCCAGAAGGGACAGAAGAACAGCCGCGAGAGAATGAA
GCGGATCGAAGAGGGCATCAAAGAGCTGGGCAGCCAGATCCTGAAAGAACACCCCGTGGAAAACACCCAG
CTGCAGAACGAGAAGCTGTACCTGTACTACCTGCAGAATGGGCGGGATATGTACGTGGACCAGGAACTGG
ACATCAACCGGCTGTCCGACTACGATGTGGACGCTATCGTGCCTCAGAGCTTTCTGAAGGACGACTCCAT
CGATAACAAAGTGCTGACTCGGAGCGACAAGAACCGGGGCAAGAGCGACAACGTGCCCTCCGAAGAGGTC
GTGAAGAAGATGAAGAACTACTGGCGCCAGCTGCTGAATGCCAAGCTGATTACCCAGAGGAAGTTCGACA
ATCTGACCAAGGCCGAGAGAGGCGGCCTGAGCGAACTGGATAAGGCCGGCTTCATCAAGAGACAGCTGGT
GGAAACCCGGCAGATCACAAAGCACGTGGCACAGATCCTGGACTCCCGGATGAACACTAAGTACGACGAG
AACGACAAACTGATCCGGGAAGTGAAAGTGATCACCCTGAAGTCCAAGCTGGTGTCCGATTTCCGGAAGG
ATTTCCAGTTTTACAAAGTGCGCGAGATCAACAACTACCACCACGCCCACGACGCCTACCTGAACGCCGT
CGTGGGAACCGCCCTGATCAAAAAGTACCCTAAGCTGGAAAGCGAGTTCGTGTACGGCGACTACAAGGTG
TACGACGTGCGGAAGATGATCGCCAAGAGCGAGCAGGAAATCGGCAAGGCTACCGCCAAGTACTTCTTCT
ACAGCAACATCATGAACTTTTTCAAGACCGAGATTACCCTGGCCAACGGCGAGATCCGGAAGCGGCCTCT
GATCGAGACAAACGGCGAAACAGGCGAGATCGTGTGGGATAAGGGCCGGGACTTTGCCACCGTGCGGAAA
GTGCTGTCTATGCCCCAAGTGAATATCGTGAAAAAGACCGAGGTGCAGACAGGCGGCTTCAGCAAAGAGT
CTATCCTGCCCAAGAGGAACAGCGACAAGCTGATCGCCAGAAAGAAGGACTGGGACCCTAAGAAGTACGG
CGGCTTCGACAGCCCCACCGTGGCCTATTCTGTGCTGGTGGTGGCCAAAGTGGAAAAGGGCAAGTCCAAG
AAACTGAAGAGTGTGAAAGAGCTGCTGGGGATCACCATCATGGAAAGAAGCAGCTTCGAGAAGAATCCCA
TCGACTTTCTGGAAGCCAAGGGCTACAAAGAAGTGAAAAAGGACCTGATCATCAAGCTGCCTAAGTACTC
CCTGTTCGAGCTGGAAAACGGCCGGAAGAGAATGCTGGCCTCTGCCGGCGAACTGCAGAAGGGAAACGAA
CTGGCCCTGCCCTCCAAATATGTGAACTTCCTGTACCTGGCCAGCCACTATGAGAAGCTGAAGGGCTCCC
CCGAGGATAATGAGCAGAAACAGCTGTTTGTGGAACAGCACAAACACTACCTGGACGAGATCATCGAGCA
GATCAGCGAGTTCTCCAAGAGAGTGATCCTGGCCGACGCTAATCTGGACAAGGTGCTGAGCGCCTACAAC
AAGCACAGAGACAAGCCTATCAGAGAGCAGGCCGAGAATATCATCCACCTGTTTACCCTGACCAATCTGG
GAGCCCCTGCCGCCTTCAAGTACTTTGACACCACCATCGACCGGAAGAGGTACACCAGCACCAAAGAGGT
GCTGGACGCCACCCTGATCCACCAGAGCATCACCGGCCTGTACGAGACACGGATCGACCTGTCTCAGCTG
GGAGGCGACGCCTATCCCTATGACGTGCCCGATTATGCCAGCCTGGGCAGCGGCTCCCCCAAGAAAAAAC
GCAAGGTGGAAGATCCTAAGAAAAAGCGGAAAGTGGACGGCATTGGTAGTGGGAGCAACGGCAGCAGCGG
ATCCATGGTGAGCAAGGGCGAGGAGGATAACATGGCCATCATCAAGGAGTTCATGCGCTTCAAGGTGCAC
ATGGAGGGCTCCGTGAACGGCCACGAGTTCGAGATCGAGGGCGAGGGCGAGGGCCGCCCCTACGAGGGCA
CCCAGACCGCCAAGCTGAAGGTGACCAAGGGTGGCCCCCTGCCCTTCGCCTGGGACATCCTGTCCCCTCA
GTTCATGTACGGCTCCAAGGCCTACGTGAAGCACCCCGCCGACATTCCCGACTACTTGAAGCTGTCCTTC
CCCGAGGGCTTCAAGTGGGAGCGCGTGATGAACTTCGAGGACGGCGGCGTGGTGACCGTGACCCAGGACT
CCTCCCTGCAGGACGGCGAGTTCATCTACAAGGTGAAGCTGCGCGGCACCAACTTCCCCTCCGACGGCCC
CGTAATGCAGAAGAAGACCATGGGCTGGGAGGCCTCCTCCGAGCGGATGTACCCCGAGGACGGCGCCCTG
AAGGGCGAGATCAAGCAGAGGCTGAAGCTGAAGGACGGCGGCCACTACGACGCTGAGGTCAAGACCACCT
ACAAGGCCAAGAAGCCCGTGCAGCTGCCCGGCGCCTACAACGTCAACATCAAGTTGGACATCACCTCCCA
CAACGAGGACTACACCATCGTGGAACAGTACGAACGCGCCGAGGGCCGCCACTCCACCGGCGGCATGGAC
GAGCTGTACGGCGGTGGCGGAGGGATGGGAAGAGTGACCTTCGAGGATGTCACTGTGAACTTCACCCAGG
GGGAGTGGCAGCGGCTGAATCCCGAACAGAGAAACTTGTACAGGGATGTGATGCTGGAGAATTACAGCAA
CCTTGTCTCTGTGGGACAAGGGGAAACCACCAAACCCGATGTGATCTTGAGGTTGGAACAAGGAAAGGAG
CCATGGTTGGAGGAAGAGGAAGTGCTGGGAAGTGGCCGTGCAGAAAAAAATGGGGACATTGGAGGGCAGA
TTTGGAAGCCAAAGGATGTGAAAGAGAGTCTCTAGTGCAGGCATGCAAGCTTGATATCAAGCTTATCGAT
AATCAACCTCTGGATTACAAAATTTGTGAAAGATTGACTGGTATTCTTAACTATGTTGCTCCTTTTACGC
TATGTGGATACGCTGCTTTAATGCCTTTGTATCATGCTATTGCTTCCCGTATGGCTTTCATTTTCTCCTC
CTTGTATAAATCCTGGTTGCTGTCTCTTTATGAGGAGTTGTGGCCCGTTGTCAGGCAACGTGGCGTGGTG
TGCACTGTGTTTGCTGACGCAACCCCCACTGGTTGGGGCATTGCCACCACCTGTCAGCTCCTTTCCGGGA
CTTTCGCTTTCCCCCTCCCTATTGCCACGGCGGAACTCATCGCCGCCTGCCTTGCCCGCTGCTGGACAGG
GGCTCGGCTGTTGGGCACTGACAATTCCGTGGTGTTGTCGGGGAAATCATCGTCCTTTCCTTGGCTGCTC
GCCTGTGTTGCCACCTGGATTCTGCGCGGGACGTCCTTCTGCTACGTCCCTTCGGCCCTCAATCCAGCGG
ACCTTCCTTCCCGCGGCCTGCTGCCGGCTCTGCGGCCTCTTCCGCGTCTTCGCCTTCGCCCTCAGACGAG
TCGGATCTCCCTTTGGGCCGCCTCCCCGCATCGATACCGTCGACCTCGAGGGAATTAATTCGAGCTCGGT
ACCTTTAAGACCAATGACTTACAAGGCAGCTGTAGATCTTAGCCACTTTTTAAAAGAAAAGGGGGGACTG
GAAGGGCTAATTCACTCCCAACGAAGACAAGATCTGCTTTTTGCTTGTACTGGGTCTCTCTGGTTAGACC
AGATCTGAGCCTGGGAGCTCTCTGGCTAACTAGGGAACCCACTGCTTAAGCCTCAATAAAGCTTGCCTTG
AGTGCTTCAAGTAGTGTGTGCCCGTCTGTTGTGTGACTCTGGTAACTAGAGATCCCTCAGACCCTTTTAG
TCAGTGTGGAAAATCTCTAGCAGCATCTAGAATTAATTCCGTGTATTCTATAGTGTCACCTAAATCGTAT
GTGTATGATACATAAGGTTATGTATTAATTGTAGCCGCGTTCTAACGACAATATGTACAAGCCTAATTGT
GTAGCATCTGGCTTACTGAAGCAGACCCTATCATCTCTCTCGTAAACTGCCGTCAGAGTCGGTTTGGTTG
GACGAACCTTCTGAGTTTCTGGTAACGCCGTCCCGCACCCGGAAATGGTCAGCGAACCAATCAGCAGGGT
CATCGCTAGCCAGATCCTCTACGCCGGACGCATCGTGGCCGGCATCACCGGCGCCACAGGTGCGGTTGCT
GGCGCCTATATCGCCGACATCACCGATGGGGAAGATCGGGCTCGCCACTTCGGGCTCATGAGCGCTTGTT
TCGGCGTGGGTATGGTGGCAGGCCCCGTGGCCGGGGGACTGTTGGGCGCCATCTCCTTGCATGCACCATT
CCTTGCGGCGGCGGTGCTCAACGGCCTCAACCTACTACTGGGCTGCTTCCTAATGCAGGAGTCGCATAAG
GGAGAGCGTCGAATGGTGCACTCTCAGTACAATCTGCTCTGATGCCGCATAGTTAAGCCAGCCCCGACAC
CCGCCAACACCCGCTGACGCGCCCTGACGGGCTTGTCTGCTCCCGGCATCCGCTTACAGACAAGCTGTGA
CCGTCTCCGGGAGCTGCATGTGTCAGAGGTTTTCACCGTCATCACCGAAACGCGCGAGACGAAAGGGCCT
CGTGATACGCCTATTTTTATAGGTTAATGTCATGATAATAATGGTTTCTTAGACGTCAGGTGGCACTTTT
CGGGGAAATGTGCGCGGAACCCCTATTTGTTTATTTTTCTAAATACATTCAAATATGTATCCGCTCATGA
GACAATAACCCTGATAAATGCTTCAATAATATTGAAAAAGGAAGAGTATGAGTATTCAACATTTCCGTGT
CGCCCTTATTCCCTTTTTTGCGGCATTTTGCCTTCCTGTTTTTGCTCACCCAGAAACGCTGGTGAAAGTA
AAAGATGCTGAAGATCAGTTGGGTGCACGAGTGGGTTACATCGAACTGGATCTCAACAGCGGTAAGATCC
TTGAGAGTTTTCGCCCCGAAGAACGTTTTCCAATGATGAGCACTTTTAAAGTTCTGCTATGTGGCGCGGT
ATTATCCCGTATTGACGCCGGGCAAGAGCAACTCGGTCGCCGCATACACTATTCTCAGAATGACTTGGTT
GAGTACTCACCAGTCACAGAAAAGCATCTTACGGATGGCATGACAGTAAGAGAATTATGCAGTGCTGCCA
TAACCATGAGTGATAACACTGCGGCCAACTTACTTCTGACAACGATCGGAGGACCGAAGGAGCTAACCGC
TTTTTTGCACAACATGGGGGATCATGTAACTCGCCTTGATCGTTGGGAACCGGAGCTGAATGAAGCCATA
CCAAACGACGAGCGTGACACCACGATGCCTGTAGCAATGGCAACAACGTTGCGCAAACTATTAACTGGCG
AACTACTTACTCTAGCTTCCCGGCAACAATTAATAGACTGGATGGAGGCGGATAAAGTTGCAGGACCACT
TCTGCGCTCGGCCCTTCCGGCTGGCTGGTTTATTGCTGATAAATCTGGAGCCGGTGAGCGTGGGTCTCGC
GGTATCATTGCAGCACTGGGGCCAGATGGTAAGCCCTCCCGTATCGTAGTTATCTACACGACGGGGAGTC
AGGCAACTATGGATGAACGAAATAGACAGATCGCTGAGATAGGTGCCTCACTGATTAAGCATTGGTAACT
GTCAGACCAAGTTTACTCATATATACTTTAGATTGATTTAAAACTTCATTTTTAATTTAAAAGGATCTAG
GTGAAGATCCTTTTTGATAATCTCATGACCAAAATCCCTTAACGTGAGTTTTCGTTCCACTGAGCGTCAG
ACCCCGTAGAAAAGATCAAAGGATCTTCTTGAGATCCTTTTTTTCTGCGCGTAATCTGCTGCTTGCAAAC
AAAAAAACCACCGCTACCAGCGGTGGTTTGTTTGCCGGATCAAGAGCTACCAACTCTTTTTCCGAAGGTA
ACTGGCTTCAGCAGAGCGCAGATACCAAATACTGTTCTTCTAGTGTAGCCGTAGTTAGGCCACCACTTCA
AGAACTCTGTAGCACCGCCTACATACCTCGCTCTGCTAATCCTGTTACCAGTGGCTGCTGCCAGTGGCGA
TAAGTCGTGTCTTACCGGGTTGGACTCAAGACGATAGTTACCGGATAAGGCGCAGCGGTCGGGCTGAACG
GGGGGTTCGTGCACACAGCCCAGCTTGGAGCGAACGACCTACACCGAACTGAGATACCTACAGCGTGAGC
TATGAGAAAGCGCCACGCTTCCCGAAGGGAGAAAGGCGGACAGGTATCCGGTAAGCGGCAGGGTCGGAAC
AGGAGAGCGCACGAGGGAGCTTCCAGGGGGAAACGCCTGGTA
Features (pLannotate 1.2.2; 34 found; start..end, strand, type, name):
    268..324     +  CDS            lacI (fragment): lac repressor; lacI; The lac repressor binds to the lac operator to inhibit transcription in E. coli. This inhibition can be relieved by adding lactose or isopropyl-β-D-thiogalactopyranoside (IPTG).
    331..660     +  promoter       SV40 promoter: SV40 enhancer and early promoter
    860..979     +  CDS            gpt (fragment): XGPT_ECOLI - Also known as gpp, gxu. Experimental evidence at protein level: Swiss-Prot protein existence level 1. Purine salvage pathway enzyme that catalyzes the transfer of the ribosyl-5-phosphate group from 5-phospho-alpha-D-ribose 1- diphosphate (PRPP) to the N9 position of the 6-oxopurines guanine and xanthine to form the corresponding ribonucleotides GMP (guanosine 5'- monophosphate) and XMP (xanthosine 5'-monophosphate), with the release of PPi. To a lesser extent, also acts on hypoxanthine (PubMed:9100006, PubMed:3886014). Does not ribophosphorylate adenine (PubMed:3886014). From Esch
    979..1314    +  CDS            gpt (fragment): XGPT_ECOLI - Also known as gpp, gxu. Experimental evidence at protein level: Swiss-Prot protein existence level 1. Purine salvage pathway enzyme that catalyzes the transfer of the ribosyl-5-phosphate group from 5-phospho-alpha-D-ribose 1- diphosphate (PRPP) to the N9 position of the 6-oxopurines guanine and xanthine to form the corresponding ribonucleotides GMP (guanosine 5'- monophosphate) and XMP (xanthosine 5'-monophosphate), with the release of PPi. To a lesser extent, also acts on hypoxanthine (PubMed:9100006, PubMed:3886014). Does not ribophosphorylate adenine (PubMed:3886014). From Esch
   1409..1714    +  CDS            frsA (fragment): FRSA_ECOLI - Also known as yafA. Experimental evidence at protein level: Swiss-Prot protein existence level 1. Catalyzes the hydrolysis of esters (PubMed:15808744). Displays esterase activity toward pNP-butyrate (PubMed:15808744). May stimulate mixed-acid fermentation by acting as a fermentation/respiration switch that down-regulates respiration and up- regulates fermentation rates (PubMed:15169777). From Escherichia coli (strain K12).
   1718..1792    +  CDS            small t antigen (fragment): SV40 (simian virus 40) small t antigen
   1794..1859    +  intron         small t intron: SV40 (simian virus 40) small t antigen intron
   1989..2009    +  CDS            SV40 NLS: nuclear localization signal of SV40 (simian virus 40) large T antigen
   2328..2411    +  CDS            large T antigen (fragment): large T antigen from SV40 (simian virus 40)
   2434..2568    +  polyA_signal   SV40 poly(A) signal: SV40 polyadenylation signal
   2735..3064    +  CDS            nef (fragment): NEF_HV1BR - Experimental evidence at protein level: Swiss-Prot protein existence level 1. Extracellular Nef protein targets CD4(+) T-lymphocytes for apoptosis by interacting with CXCR4 surface receptors (PubMed:14990729). From Human immunodeficiency virus type 1 group M subtype B (isolate BRU/LAI) (HIV-1).
   3112..3369    +  LTR            5' LTR (truncated): truncated 5' long terminal repeat (LTR) from HIV-1
   3416..3541    +  misc_feature   HIV-1 Ψ: packaging signal of human immunodeficiency virus type 1
   3525..3863    +  CDS            HIV-1 gag (fragment): gag protein from human immunodeficiency virus 1; gag
   4038..4271    +  misc_feature   RRE: The Rev response element (RRE) of HIV-1 allows for Rev-dependent mRNA export from the nucleus to the cytoplasm.
   4648..4748    +  CDS            Rev (fragment): human immunodeficiency virus 1 (HIV-1) Rev protein; rev; enhances nuclear export of unspliced and incompletely spliced viral mRNAs
   4785..4902    +  misc_feature   cPPT/CTS: central polypurine tract and central termination sequence of HIV-1
   4939..4962    -  misc_feature   MCS (fragment): pBluescript multiple cloning site
   5644..6051    +  promoter       SFFV promoter: spleen focus-forming virus long terminal repeat (LTR) promoter
   6126..10229   +  CDS            Cas9: Cas9 (Csn1) endonuclease from the Streptococcus pyogenes Type II CRISPR/Cas system generates RNA-guided double strand breaks in DNA
  10365..11069   +  CDS            mCherry: mCherry is a basic (constitutively fluorescent) red fluorescent protein published in 2004, derived from Discosoma sp.. It is reported to be a very rapidly-maturing monomer with low acid sensitivity.
  11088..11372   +  CDS            ZIM3 (fragment): ZIM3_HUMAN - Also known as ZNF657. Experimental evidence at protein level: Swiss-Prot protein existence level 1. May be involved in transcriptional regulation. From Homo sapiens (Human).
  11393..11411   +  misc_feature   MCS (fragment): pBluescript multiple cloning site
  11411..11999   +  misc_feature   WPRE: woodchuck hepatitis virus posttranscriptional regulatory element
  12000..12022   +  misc_feature   MCS (fragment): pBluescript multiple cloning site
  12039..12107   +  CDS            nef (fragment): NEF_HV1Z2 - Experimental evidence at protein level: Swiss-Prot protein existence level 1. Extracellular Nef protein targets CD4(+) T-lymphocytes for apoptosis by interacting with CXCR4 surface receptors. From Human immunodeficiency virus type 1 group M subtype D (isolate Z2/CDC-Z34) (HIV-1).
  12109..12342   +  LTR            3' LTR (ΔU3): self-inactivating 3' long terminal repeat (LTR) from HIV-1
  12367..12385   -  promoter       SP6 promoter: promoter for bacteriophage SP6 RNA polymerase
  12613..12892   +  CDS            TcR (fragment): tetracycline efflux protein; tet; confers resistance to tetracycline
  12893..12941   -  misc_feature   bom (fragment): basis of mobility region from pBR322
  13043..13078   -  CDS            rop (fragment): Rop protein, which maintains plasmids at low copy number; rop
  13173..13277   +  promoter       AmpR promoter: bla
  13278..14138   +  CDS            AmpR: β-lactamase; bla; confers resistance to ampicillin, carbenicillin, and related antibiotics
  14309..85      +  rep_origin     ori (across the origin): high-copy-number ColE1/pMB1/pBR322/pUC origin of replication
