[The description below was written by a language model from this plasmid's Addgene catalogue record and pLannotate feature annotations shown in this document.]
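Description:
pHR-UCOE-SFFV-dCas9-mCherry-ZIM3-KRAB is a 14.8 kb HIV-1-based lentiviral transfer plasmid for mammalian expression of a CRISPR interference (CRISPRi) effector. It was built by Gibson cloning from the pHR-SFFV-dCas9-BFP-KRAB backbone, replacing BFP with mCherry and the KOX1 KRAB domain with the KRAB domain of human ZIM3 (amino acids 1–100). In bacteria it is maintained through a high-copy ColE1/pUC-type origin and selected with ampicillin via β-lactamase. The backbone also carries leftover pieces of older vectors, including an SV40 promoter followed by gpt fragments, SV40 small t intron and poly(A) sequences, and fragments of lacI, TcR, rop and bom, none of which belong to the functional payload.

The viral cassette is bounded by a truncated 5' LTR and a self-inactivating ΔU3 3' LTR. It contains the Ψ packaging signal with a gag fragment, the RRE for Rev-dependent nuclear export, and the cPPT/CTS. Inside it, the SFFV promoter drives a single open reading frame of Streptococcus pyogenes Cas9 (catalytically dead according to the record, although the annotation tool labels it simply Cas9), then mCherry and the ZIM3 KRAB fragment, with a WPRE downstream to boost transcript expression. The catalogue lists an HA tag carried on the backbone, and the name indicates a UCOE anti-silencing element; neither is annotated in the feature table, though an unannotated stretch lies upstream of SFFV.

There is no drug resistance marker for mammalian cells, so transduced cells are identified or sorted by the fused mCherry fluorescence. With a separately supplied guide RNA, the fusion recruits KRAB-mediated repression to target promoters for gene knockdown in human cells.
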