Addgene plasmid #154473: pHR-UCOE-SFFV-dCas9-mCherry-ZIM3-KRAB
Purpose: Expresses dCas9 fused to mCherry and the KRAB domain of ZIM3
Depositing lab: Mikko Taipale. Depositing organization: University of Toronto. Publication: An efficient KRAB domain for CRISPRi applications in human cells. Alerasool N, Segal D, Lee H, Taipale M. Nat Methods. 2020 Nov;17(11):1093-1096. doi: 10.1038/s41592-020-0966-x. Epub 2020 Oct 5. PubMed 33020655.
Backbone
  Vector backbone: pHR-SFFV-dCas9-BFP-KRAB
  Backbone manufacturer: Jonathan Weissman lab (Addgene plasmid #46911)
  Total vector size (bp): 14812
  Modifications to backbone: Replaced BFP with mCherry and KOX1 KRAB domain with ZIM3 KRAB domain
  Vector type: Mammalian Expression, Lentiviral
  Selectable markers: mCherry (fused to dCas9)
Growth in bacteria
  Bacterial resistance: Ampicillin, 100 μg/mL
  Growth temperature: 30°C
  Growth strain: NEB Stable
  Growth instructions: Grow at 30 degrees to avoid recombination
  Copy number: High Copy
Gene/Insert
  Gene/Insert name: ZIM3
  Species: H. sapiens (human)
  Mutation: Includes ZIM3 aa 1-100
  Entrez Gene: ZIM3 (a.k.a. ZNF264, ZNF657)
  Promoter: SFFV
  Tag / fusion protein: HA (N terminal on backbone)
  Cloning method: Gibson Cloning
  Sequencing primers: 5′ ATTGATTGACTGCCCACCTC; 3′ CATAGCGTAAAAGGAGCAACA
Terms and licenses: Academic/Nonprofit Terms; Industry Terms: Not Available to Industry
How to cite: pHR-UCOE-SFFV-dCas9-mCherry-ZIM3-KRAB was a gift from Mikko Taipale (Addgene plasmid # 154473 ; http://n2t.net/addgene:154473 ; RRID:Addgene_154473)
